Addgene plasmid #14416: pAG424GPD-Cerulean-ccdB
Purpose: (Empty Backbone)
Depositing lab: Susan Lindquist. Depositing organization: Whitehead Institute for Biomedical Research. Publication: A suite of Gateway cloning vectors for high-throughput genetic analysis in Saccharomyces cerevisiae. Alberti S, Gitler AD, Lindquist S. Yeast. 2007 Oct . 24(10):913-9. 10.1002/yea.1502 PubMed 17583893.
Backbone
  Vector backbone: pRS424
  Vector type: Yeast Expression ; Gateway Destination
  Selectable markers: TRP1
Growth in bacteria
  Bacterial resistance: Chloramphenicol and Ampicillin, 25 & 100 μg/mL
  Growth temperature: 37°C
  Growth strain: ccdB Survival
  Growth instructions: DB3.1, ccdB Survival
  Copy number: Unknown
Gene/Insert
  Gene/Insert name: None
  Tag / fusion protein: Cerulean (N terminal on backbone)
  Cloning method: Gateway Cloning
  Sequencing primers: 5′ EGFP-C
Terms and licenses: Academic/Nonprofit Terms; Industry Terms: Not Available to Industry
Depositor comments: Type of plasmid: 2-micron. This plasmid contains the Gateway technology from Invitrogen; Invitrogen requires purchasing of Gateway Clonase for carrying out the Gateway recombinational cloning reaction http://www.invitrogen.com Please note that the full plasmid sequence is provided as a reference only, and may not match the exact sequence of the plasmid.
How to cite: pAG424GPD-Cerulean-ccdB was a gift from Susan Lindquist (Addgene plasmid # 14416 ; http://n2t.net/addgene:14416 ; RRID:Addgene_14416)
