[The description below was written by a language model from this plasmid's Addgene catalogue record and pLannotate feature annotations shown in this document.]
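Description:
pAG424GPD-Cerulean-ccdB is an empty Gateway destination vector for protein expression in Saccharomyces cerevisiae, built on the pRS424 backbone and belonging to a suite of yeast Gateway vectors designed for high-throughput genetic analysis. It is an episomal 2μ plasmid: the 2μ origin supports multicopy maintenance in yeast, and the TRP1 gene with its own promoter provides auxotrophic selection in trp1 strains. For work in E. coli it carries a ColE1/pUC-type origin, an ampicillin resistance gene, and an f1 origin. Remnants of the pBluescript-derived cloning region are also present, including lac promoter and operator elements, a lacZα fragment, and flanking T3 and T7 promoters.

The expression cassette is driven by the constitutive GPD (TDH3/GAP) promoter and closed by the CYC1 terminator. Directly downstream of the promoter lies the cyan fluorescent protein Cerulean, which the automated annotation labels as the closely related ECFP variant SCFP3A. It is followed by the Gateway cassette: attR1 and attR2 sites flanking a chloramphenicol resistance gene and the ccdB toxin gene. In an LR reaction with an entry clone, the region between the attR sites is replaced by the gene of interest, yielding a fusion carrying Cerulean at its N terminus. Loss of ccdB provides counterselection, because unrecombined plasmid kills standard E. coli strains. For the same reason, the empty vector must be propagated in a ccdB-tolerant strain, with both chloramphenicol and ampicillin selection. No insert is present. The vector is suited to strong constitutive expression of cyan-tagged proteins in yeast, for example for localisation or multicolour imaging studies. The depositor notes that the full sequence is supplied as a reference only and may not match the physical plasmid exactly.
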