Features (pLannotate 1.2.2; 28 found; start..end, strand, type, name):
     69..1411    +  rep_origin     2μ ori: yeast 2μ plasmid origin of replication
   1438..1542    +  promoter       AmpR promoter: bla
   1543..2403    +  CDS            AmpR: β-lactamase; bla; confers resistance to ampicillin, carbenicillin, and related antibiotics
   2574..3162    +  rep_origin     ori: high-copy-number ColE1/pMB1/pBR322/pUC origin of replication
   3345..3437    +  CDS            lacI (fragment): lac repressor; lacI; The lac repressor binds to the lac operator to inhibit transcription in E. coli. This inhibition can be relieved by adding lactose or isopropyl-β-D-thiogalactopyranoside (IPTG).
   3450..3471    +  protein_bind   CAP binding site: CAP binding activates transcription in the presence of cAMP. E. coli catabolite activator protein
   3486..3516    +  promoter       lac promoter: promoter for the E. coli lac operon
   3524..3540    +  protein_bind   lac operator: The lac repressor binds to the lac operator to inhibit transcription in E. coli. This inhibition can be relieved by adding lactose or isopropyl-β-D-thiogalactopyranoside (IPTG). lac repressor encoded by lacI
   3585..3603    +  promoter       T3 promoter: promoter for bacteriophage T3 RNA polymerase
   3632..4276    +  promoter       GAP promoter: S. cerevisiae TDH3; promoter for glyceraldehyde-3-phosphate dehydrogenase
   4282..4305    +  misc_feature   MCS (fragment): pBluescript multiple cloning site
   4311..5027    +  CDS            SCFP3A: monomeric optimized variant of ECFP (Kremers et al., 2006) mammalian codon-optimized
   5052..5176    +  protein_bind   attR1: mutant version of attR; recombination site for the Gateway® LR reaction LR Clonase™
   5201..5231    +  promoter       lac UV5 promoter: E. coli lac promoter with an "up" mutation
   5255..5284    +  promoter       cat promoter (fragment): promoter of the E. coli cat gene encoding chloramphenicol acetyltransferase
   5285..5944    +  CDS            CmR: chloramphenicol acetyltransferase; cat; confers resistance to chloramphenicol
   6126..6284    +  CDS            ccdA (fragment): CCDA_ECO57 - Also known as H, letA. Experimental evidence at protein level: Swiss-Prot protein existence level 1. Antitoxin component of a type II toxin-antitoxin (TA) system which inhibits the post-segregational killing (PSK) of plasmid-free cells, also referred to as a plasmid addiction system. Binds to and blocks the activity of CcdB; will also remove bound CcdB protein from the CcdB-GyrA complex by forming a CcdA-CcdB complex, a process termed rejuvenation. Functions as a transcriptional corepressor for the ccdAB operon, repression also requires CcdB (By similarity). From Escherichia coli
   6289..6591    +  CDS            ccdB: CCDB_ECOLI - Also known as G, letB, letD. Experimental evidence at protein level: Swiss-Prot protein existence level 1. Toxic component of a type II toxin-antitoxin (TA) system, functioning in plasmid maintainence. Responsible for the post- segregational killing (PSK) of plasmid-free cells, also referred to as a plasmid addiction system. Half-life of over 2 hours. Cell killing by CcdB is accompanied by filamentation, defects in chromosome and plasmid segregation, defects in cell division, formation of anucleate cells, decreased DNA synthesis and plasmid loss. Interferes with the activity of DN
   6635..6759    -  protein_bind   attR2: mutant version of attR; recombination site for the Gateway® LR reaction LR Clonase™
   6766..7013    +  terminator     CYC1 terminator: S. cerevisiae CYC1; transcription terminator for CYC1
   7032..7050    -  promoter       T7 promoter: promoter for bacteriophage T7 RNA polymerase
   7058..7213    +  CDS            lacZα (fragment): LacZα fragment of β-galactosidase; lacZ fragment
   7221..7676    +  rep_origin     f1 ori (sequence partly withheld): f1 bacteriophage origin of replication; arrow indicates direction of (+) strand synthesis
   7677..7728    -  misc_feature   bom (fragment): basis of mobility region from pBR322
   7775..8449    -  CDS            TRP1: phosphoribosylanthranilate isomerase, required for tryptophan biosynthesis; S. cerevisiae TRP1; yeast auxotrophic marker
   8450..8730    -  promoter       TRP1 promoter: S. cerevisiae TRP1
   8731..8780    -  misc_feature   bom (fragment): basis of mobility region from pBR322
   8882..1       -  CDS            rop (fragment) (across the origin): Rop protein, which maintains plasmids at low copy number; rop
>Addgene plasmid #14416 | pAG424GPD-Cerulean-ccdB | depositor full sequence | sequence record 8079 | Author sequence
GACGAAAGGGCCTCGTGATACGCCTATTTTTATAGGTTAATGTCATGATAATAATGGTTTCTTAATATGA
TCCAATATCAAAGGAAATGATAGCATTGAAGGATGAGACTAATCCAATTGAGGAGTGGCAGCATATAGAA
CAGCTAAAGGGTAGTGCTGAAGGAAGCATACGATACCCCGCATGGAATGGGATAATATCACAGGAGGTAC
TAGACTACCTTTCATCCTACATAAATAGACGCATATAAGTACGCATTTAAGCATAAACACGCACTATGCC
GTTCTTCTCATGTATATATATATACAGGCAACACGCAGATATAGGTGCGACGTGAACAGTGAGCTGTATG
TGCGCAGCTCGCGTTGCATTTTCGGAAGCGCTCGTTTTCGGAAACGCTTTGAAGTTCCTATTCCGAAGTT
CCTATTCTCTAGAAAGTATAGGAACTTCAGAGCGCTTTTGAAAACCAAAAGCGCTCTGAAGACGCACTTT
CAAAAAACCAAAAACGCACCGGACTGTAACGAGCTACTAAAATATTGCGAATACCGCTTCCACAAACATT
GCTCAAAAGTATCTCTTTGCTATATATCTCTGTGCTATATCCCTATATAACCTACCCATCCACCTTTCGC
TCCTTGAACTTGCATCTAAACTCGACCTCTACATTTTTTATGTTTATCTCTAGTATTACTCTTTAGACAA
AAAAATTGTAGTAAGAACTATTCATAGAGTGAATCGAAAACAATACGAAAATGTAAACATTTCCTATACG
TAGTATATAGAGACAAAATAGAAGAAACCGTTCATAATTTTCTGACCAATGAAGAATCATCAACGCTATC
ACTTTCTGTTCACAAAGTATGCGCAATCCACATCGGTATAGAATATAATCGGGGATGCCTTTATCTTGAA
AAAATGCACCCGCAGCTTCGCTAGTAATCAGTAAACGCGGGAAGTGGAGTCAGGCTTTTTTTATGGAAGA
GAAAATAGACACCAAAGTAGCCTTCTTCTAACCTTAACGGACCTACAGTGCAAAAAGTTATCAAGAGACT
GCATTATAGAGCGCACAAAGGAGAAAAAAAGTAATCTAAGATGCTTTGTTAGAAAAATAGCGCTCTCGGG
ATGCATTTTTGTAGAACAAAAAAGAAGTATAGATTCTTTGTTGGTAAAATAGCGCTCTCGCGTTGCATTT
CTGTTCTGTAAAAATGCAGCTCAGATTCTTTGTTTGAAAAATTAGCGCTCTCGCGTTGCATTTTTGTTTT
ACAAAAATGAAGCACAGATTCTTCGTTGGTAAAATAGCGCTTTCGCGTTGCATTTCTGTTCTGTAAAAAT
GCAGCTCAGATTCTTTGTTTGAAAAATTAGCGCTCTCGCGTTGCATTTTTGTTCTACAAAATGAAGCACA
GATGCTTCGTTCAGGTGGCACTTTTCGGGGAAATGTGCGCGGAACCCCTATTTGTTTATTTTTCTAAATA
CATTCAAATATGTATCCGCTCATGAGACAATAACCCTGATAAATGCTTCAATAATATTGAAAAAGGAAGA
GTATGAGTATTCAACATTTCCGTGTCGCCCTTATTCCCTTTTTTGCGGCATTTTGCCTTCCTGTTTTTGC
TCACCCAGAAACGCTGGTGAAAGTAAAAGATGCTGAAGATCAGTTGGGTGCACGAGTGGGTTACATCGAA
CTGGATCTCAACAGCGGTAAGATCCTTGAGAGTTTTCGCCCCGAAGAACGTTTTCCAATGATGAGCACTT
TTAAAGTTCTGCTATGTGGCGCGGTATTATCCCGTATTGACGCCGGGCAAGAGCAACTCGGTCGCCGCAT
ACACTATTCTCAGAATGACTTGGTTGAGTACTCACCAGTCACAGAAAAGCATCTTACGGATGGCATGACA
GTAAGAGAATTATGCAGTGCTGCCATAACCATGAGTGATAACACTGCGGCCAACTTACTTCTGACAACGA
TCGGAGGACCGAAGGAGCTAACCGCTTTTTTGCACAACATGGGGGATCATGTAACTCGCCTTGATCGTTG
GGAACCGGAGCTGAATGAAGCCATACCAAACGACGAGCGTGACACCACGATGCCTGTAGCAATGGCAACA
ACGTTGCGCAAACTATTAACTGGCGAACTACTTACTCTAGCTTCCCGGCAACAATTAATAGACTGGATGG
AGGCGGATAAAGTTGCAGGACCACTTCTGCGCTCGGCCCTTCCGGCTGGCTGGTTTATTGCTGATAAATC
TGGAGCCGGTGAGCGTGGGTCTCGCGGTATCATTGCAGCACTGGGGCCAGATGGTAAGCCCTCCCGTATC
GTAGTTATCTACACGACGGGGAGTCAGGCAACTATGGATGAACGAAATAGACAGATCGCTGAGATAGGTG
CCTCACTGATTAAGCATTGGTAACTGTCAGACCAAGTTTACTCATATATACTTTAGATTGATTTAAAACT
TCATTTTTAATTTAAAAGGATCTAGGTGAAGATCCTTTTTGATAATCTCATGACCAAAATCCCTTAACGT
GAGTTTTCGTTCCACTGAGCGTCAGACCCCGTAGAAAAGATCAAAGGATCTTCTTGAGATCCTTTTTTTC
TGCGCGTAATCTGCTGCTTGCAAACAAAAAAACCACCGCTACCAGCGGTGGTTTGTTTGCCGGATCAAGA
GCTACCAACTCTTTTTCCGAAGGTAACTGGCTTCAGCAGAGCGCAGATACCAAATACTGTCCTTCTAGTG
TAGCCGTAGTTAGGCCACCACTTCAAGAACTCTGTAGCACCGCCTACATACCTCGCTCTGCTAATCCTGT
TACCAGTGGCTGCTGCCAGTGGCGATAAGTCGTGTCTTACCGGGTTGGACTCAAGACGATAGTTACCGGA
TAAGGCGCAGCGGTCGGGCTGAACGGGGGGTTCGTGCACACAGCCCAGCTTGGAGCGAACGACCTACACC
GAACTGAGATACCTACAGCGTGAGCTATGAGAAAGCGCCACGCTTCCCGAAGGGAGAAAGGCGGACAGGT
ATCCGGTAAGCGGCAGGGTCGGAACAGGAGAGCGCACGAGGGAGCTTCCAGGGGGAAACGCCTGGTATCT
TTATAGTCCTGTCGGGTTTCGCCACCTCTGACTTGAGCGTCGATTTTTGTGATGCTCGTCAGGGGGGCGG
AGCCTATGGAAAAACGCCAGCAACGCGGCCTTTTTACGGTTCCTGGCCTTTTGCTGGCCTTTTGCTCACA
TGTTCTTTCCTGCGTTATCCCCTGATTCTGTGGATAACCGTATTACCGCCTTTGAGTGAGCTGATACCGC
TCGCCGCAGCCGAACGACCGAGCGCAGCGAGTCAGTGAGCGAGGAAGCGGAAGAGCGCCCAATACGCAAA
CCGCCTCTCCCCGCGCGTTGGCCGATTCATTAATGCAGCTGGCACGACAGGTTTCCCGACTGGAAAGCGG
GCAGTGAGCGCAACGCAATTAATGTGAGTTACCTCACTCATTAGGCACCCCAGGCTTTACACTTTATGCT
TCCGGCTCCTATGTTGTGTGGAATTGTGAGCGGATAACAATTTCACACAGGAAACAGCTATGACCATGAT
TACGCCAAGCGCGCAATTAACCCTCACTAAAGGGAACAAAAGCTGGAGCTCTTCGAGTTTATCATTATCA
ATACTCGCCATTTCAAAGAATACGTAAATAATTAATAGTAGTGATTTTCCTAACTTTATTTAGTCAAAAA
ATTAGCCTTTTAATTCTGCTGTAACCCGTACATGCCCAAAATAGGGGGCGGGTTACACAGAATATATAAC
ACCGAAGGTGCCTGGGTGAACAGGTTTATTCCTGGCATCCACTAAATATAATGGAGCCCGCTTTTTAAGC
TGGCATCCAGAAAAAAAAAGAATCCCAGCACCAAAATATTGTTTTCTTCACCAACCATCAGTTCATAGGT
CCATTCTCTTAGCGCAACTACAGAGAACAGGGGCACAAACAGGCAAAAAACGGGCACAACCTCAATGGAG
TGATGCAACCTGCCTGGAGTAAATGATGACACAAGGCAATTGACCCACGCATGTATCTATCTCATTTTCT
TACACCTTCTATTACCTTCTGCTCTCTCTGATTTGGAAAAAGCTGAAAAAAAAGGTTGAAACCAGTTCCC
TGAAATTATTCCCCTACTTGACTAATAAGTATATAAAGACGGTAGGTATTGATTGTAATTCTGTAAATCT
ATTTCTTAAACTTCTTAAATTCTACTTTTATAGTTAGTCTTTTTTTTAGTTTTAAAACACCAGAACTTAG
TTTCGACGGATTCTAGAACTAGTGGATCCCCCGGGACAAAATGGTGAGCAAGGGCGAGGAGCTGTTCACC
GGGGTGGTGCCCATCCTGGTCGAGCTGGACGGCGACGTAAACGGCCACAAGTTCAGCGTGTCCGGCGAGG
GCGAGGGCGATGCCACCTACGGCAAGCTGACCCTGAAGTTCATCTGCACCACCGGCAAGCTGCCCGTGCC
CTGGCCCACCCTCGTGACCACCCTGACCTGGGGCGTGCAGTGCTTCGCCCGCTACCCCGACCACATGAAG
CAGCACGACTTCTTCAAGTCCGCCATGCCCGAAGGCTACGTCCAGGAGCGCACCATCTTCTTCAAGGACG
ACGGCAACTACAAGACCCGCGCCGAGGTGAAGTTCGAGGGCGACACCCTGGTGAACCGCATCGAGCTGAA
GGGCATCGACTTCAAGGAGGACGGCAACATCCTGGGGCACAAGCTGGAGTACAACTACATCAGCGACAAC
GTCTATATCACCGCCGACAAGCAGAAGAACGGCATCAAGGCCAACTTCAAGATCCGCCACAACATCGAGG
ACGGCAGCGTGCAGCTCGCCGACCACTACCAGCAGAACACCCCCATCGGCGACGGCCCCGTGCTGCTGCC
CGACAACCACTACCTGAGCACCCAGTCCAAGCTGAGCAAAGACCCCAACGAGAAGCGCGATCACATGGTC
CTGCTGGAGTTCGTGACCGCCGCCGGGATCACTCTCGGCATGGACGAGCTGTACAAGGGTGGACCAGGTG
GTGGACATCAAACAAGTTTGTACAAAAAAGCTGAACGAGAAACGTAAAATGATATAAATATCAATATATT
AAATTAGATTTTGCATAAAAAACAGACTACATAATACTGTAAAACACAACATATCCAGTCACTATGGCGG
CCGCATTAGGCACCCCAGGCTTTACACTTTATGCTTCCGGCTCGTATAATGTGTGGATTTTGAGTTAGGA
TCCGTCGAGATTTTCAGGAGCTAAGGAAGCTAAAATGGAGAAAAAAATCACTGGATATACCACCGTTGAT
ATATCCCAATGGCATCGTAAAGAACATTTTGAGGCATTTCAGTCAGTTGCTCAATGTACCTATAACCAGA
CCGTTCAGCTGGATATTACGGCCTTTTTAAAGACCGTAAAGAAAAATAAGCACAAGTTTTATCCGGCCTT
TATTCACATTCTTGCCCGCCTGATGAATGCTCATCCGGAATTCCGTATGGCAATGAAAGACGGTGAGCTG
GTGATATGGGATAGTGTTCACCCTTGTTACACCGTTTTCCATGAGCAAACTGAAACGTTTTCATCGCTCT
GGAGTGAATACCACGACGATTTCCGGCAGTTTCTACACATATATTCGCAAGATGTGGCGTGTTACGGTGA
AAACCTGGCCTATTTCCCTAAAGGGTTTATTGAGAATATGTTTTTCGTCTCAGCCAATCCCTGGGTGAGT
TTCACCAGTTTTGATTTAAACGTGGCCAATATGGACAACTTCTTCGCCCCCGTTTTCACCATGGGCAAAT
ATTATACGCAAGGCGACAAGGTGCTGATGCCGCTGGCGATTCAGGTTCATCATGCCGTCTGTGATGGCTT
CCATGTCGGCAGAATGCTTAATGAATTACAACAGTACTGCGATGAGTGGCAGGGCGGGGCGTAAACGCCG
CGTGGATCCGGCTTACTAAAAGCCAGATAACAGTATGCGTATTTGCGCGCTGATTTTTGCGGTATAAGAA
TATATACTGATATGTATACCCGAAGTATGTCAAAAAGAGGTATGCTATGAAGCAGCGTATTACAGTGACA
GTTGACAGCGACAGCTATCAGTTGCTCAAGGCATATATGATGTCAATATCTCCGGTCTGGTAAGCACAAC
CATGCAGAATGAAGCCCGTCGTCTGCGTGCCGAACGCTGGAAAGCGGAAAATCAGGAAGGGATGGCTGAG
GTCGCCCGGTTTATTGAAATGAACGGCTCTTTTGCTGACGAGAACAGGGGCTGGTGAAATGCAGTTTAAG
GTTTACACCTATAAAAGAGAGAGCCGTTATCGTCTGTTTGTGGATGTACAGAGTGATATTATTGACACGC
CCGGGCGACGGATGGTGATCCCCCTGGCCAGTGCACGTCTGCTGTCAGATAAAGTCTCCCGTGAACTTTA
CCCGGTGGTGCATATCGGGGATGAAAGCTGGCGCATGATGACCACCGATATGGCCAGTGTGCCGGTCTCC
GTTATCGGGGAAGAAGTGGCTGATCTCAGCCACCGCGAAAATGACATCAAAAACGCCATTAACCTGATGT
TCTGGGGAATATAAATGTCAGGCTCCCTTATACACAGCCAGTCTGCAGGTCGACCATAGTGACTGGATAT
GTTGTGTTTTACAGTATTATGTAGTCTGTTTTTTATGCAAAATCTAATTTAATATATTGATATTTATATC
ATTTTACGTTTCTCGTTCAGCTTTCTTGTACAAAGTGGTTCGATGTCATGTAATTAGTTATGTCACGCTT
ACATTCACGCCCTCCCCCCACATCCGCTCTAACCGAAAAGGAAGGAGTTAGACAACCTGAAGTCTAGGTC
CCTATTTATTTTTTTATAGTTATGTTAGTATTAAGAACGTTATTTATATTTCAAATTTTTCTTTTTTTTC
TGTACAGACGCGTGTACGCATGTAACATTATACTGAAAACCTTGCTTGAGAAGGTTTTGGGACGCTCGAA
GGCTTTAATTTGCGGCCGGTACCCAATTCGCCCTATAGTGAGTCGTATTACGCGCGCTCACTGGCCGTCG
TTTTACAACGTCGTGACTGGGAAAACCCTGGCGTTACCCAACTTAATCGCCTTGCAGCACATCCCCCTTT
CGCCAGCTGGCGTAATAGCGAAGAGGCCCGCACCGATCGCCCTTCCCAACAGTTGCGCAGCCTGAATGGC
GAATGGCGCG
[124 nt withheld, positions 7221-7344]
C
[91 nt withheld, positions 7346-7436]
A
[49 nt withheld, positions 7438-7486]
CCTTTGACGTTGGAGTCCACGTTCTTT
[37 nt withheld, positions 7514-7550]
ACCCTATCTCGGTCTATTCTTTTGATTTATAAGGGATTTTGCCGATTTCGGCCTATTGGTTAAAAAATGA
GCTGATTTAACAAAAATTTAACGCGAATTTTAACAAAATATTAACGTTTACAATTTCCTGATGCGGTATT
TTCTCCTTACGCATCTGTGCGGTATTTCACACCGCATAGGCAAGTGCACAAACAATACTTAAATAAATAC
TACTCAGTAATAACCTATTTCTTAGCATTTTTGACGAAATTTGCTATTTTGTTAGAGTCTTTTACACCAT
TTGTCTCCACACCTCCGCTTACATCAACACCAATAACGCCATTTAATCTAAGCGCATCACCAACATTTTC
TGGCGTCAGTCCACCAGCTAACATAAAATGTAAGCTTTCGGGGCTCTCTTGCCTTCCAACCCAGTCAGAA
ATCGAGTTCCAATCCAAAAGTTCACCTGTCCCACCTGCTTCTGAATCAAACAAGGGAATAAACGAATGAG
GTTTCTGTGAAGCTGCACTGAGTAGTATGTTGCAGTCTTTTGGAAATACGAGTCTTTTAATAACTGGCAA
ACCGAGGAACTCTTGGTATTCTTGCCACGACTCATCTCCATGCAGTTGGACGATATCAATGCCGTAATCA
TTGACCAGAGCCAAAACATCCTCCTTAGGTTGATTACGAAACACGCCAACCAAGTATTTCGGAGTGCCTG
AACTATTTTTATATGCTTTTACAAGACTTGAAATTTTCCTTGCAATAACCGGGTCAATTGTTCTCTTTCT
ATTGGGCACACATATAATACCCAGCAAGTCAGCATCGGAATCTAGAGCACATTCTGCGGCCTCTGTGCTC
TGCAAGCCGCAAACTTTCACCAATGGACCAGAACTACCTGTGAAATTAATAACAGACATACTCCAAGCTG
CCTTTGTGTGCTTAATCACGTATACTCACGTGCTCAATAGTCACCAATGCCCTCCCTCTTGGCCCTCTCC
TTTTCTTTTTTCGACCGAATTAATTCTTAATCGGCAAAAAAAGAAAAGCTCCGGATCAAGATTGTACGTA
AGGTGACAAGCTATTTTTCAATAAAGAATATCTTCCACTACTGCCATCTGGCGTCATAACTGCAAAGTAC
ACATATATTACGATGCTGTCTATTAAATGCTTCCTATATTATATATATAGTAATGTCGTTTATGGTGCAC
TCTCAGTACAATCTGCTCTGATGCCGCATAGTTAAGCCAGCCCCGACACCCGCCAACACCCGCTGACGCG
CCCTGACGGGCTTGTCTGCTCCCGGCATCCGCTTACAGACAAGCTGTGACCGTCTCCGGGAGCTGCATGT
GTCAGAGGTTTTCACCGTCATCACCGAAACGCGCGA
