>Addgene plasmid #14416 | pAG424GPD-Cerulean-ccdB | addgene partial sequence | sequence record 21111 | 14416 with pRS_marker
AGCATTTAATAGAACAGCATCGTAATATATGTGTACTTTGCAGTTATGACGCCAGATGGCAGTAGTGGAA
GATATTCTTTATTGAAAAATAGCTTGTCACCTTACGTACAATCTTGATCCGGAGCTTTTCTTTTTTTGCC
GATTAAGAATTAATTCGGTCGAAAAAAGAAAAGGAGAGGGCCAAGAGGGAGGGCATTGGTGACTATTGAG
CACGTGAGTATACGTGATTAAGCACACAAAGGCAGCTTGGAGTATGTCTGTTATTAATTTCACAGGTAGT
TCTGGTCCATTGGTGAAAGTTTGCGGCTTGCAGAGCACAGAGGCCGCAGAATGTGCTCTAGATTCCGATG
CTGACTTGCTGGGTATTATATGTGTGCCCAATAGAAAGAGAACAATTGACCCGGTTATTGCAAGGAAAAT
TTCAAGTCTTGTAAAAGCATATAAAAATAGTTCAGGCACTCCGAAATACTTGGTTGGCGTGTTTCGTAAT
CAACCTAAGGAGGATGTTTTGGCTCTGGTCAATGATTACGGCATTGATATCGTCCAACTGCATGGAGATG
AGTCGTGGCAAGAATACCAAGAGTTCCTCGGGTTGCCAGTTATTAAAAGACTCGTATTTCCAAAAGACTG
CAACATACTACTCAGTGCAGCTTCACAGAA
