>Addgene plasmid #14416 | pAG424GPD-Cerulean-ccdB | addgene partial sequence | sequence record 21112 | 14416 with EXFP-R
TAGCCTTCGGGCATGGCGGACTTGAAGAAGTCGTGCTGCTTCATGTGGTCGGGGTAGCGGGCGAAGCACT
GCACGCCCCAGGTCAGGGTGGTCACGAGGGTGGGCCAGGGCACGGGCAGCTTGCCGGTGGTGCAGATGAA
CTTCAGGGTCAGCTTGCCGTAGGTGGCATCGCCCTCGCCCTCGCCGGACACGCTGAACTTGTGGCCGTTT
ACGTCGCCGTCCAGCTCGACCAGGATGGGCACCACCCCGGTGAACAGCTCCTCGCCCTTGCTCACCATTT
TGTCCCGGGGGATCCACTAGTTCTAGAATCCGTCGAAACTAAGTTCTGGTGTTTTAAAACTAAAAAAAAG
ACTAACTATAAAAGTAGAATTTAAGAAGTTTAAGAAATAGATTTACAGAATTACAATCAATACCTACCGT
CTTTATATACTTATTAGTCAAGTAGGGGAATAATTTCAGGGAACTGGTTTCAACCTTTTTTTTCAGCTTT
TTCCAAATCAGAGAGAGCAGAAGGTAATAGAAGGTGTAAGAAAATGAGATAGATACATGCGTGGGTCAAT
TGCCTTGTGTCATCATTTACTCCAGGCAGGTTGCATCACTCCATTGAGGTTGTGCCCGTTTTTTGC
